Addgene plasmid #241474: pMIHP-12519 HAT.V5.NWS
Purpose: (Empty Backbone) HAT.V5.NWS Flow Code Plasmid This plasmid is to be used with mRNAs.
Depositing lab: Adrian Liston. Depositing organization: Babraham Institute.
Backbone
  Vector backbone: p.MIHP — made from p.MIGII with the GFP element being replaced with the histone epitopes
  Vector type: Retroviral
  Tag / fusion protein: HAT; V5; NWS
Growth in bacteria
  Bacterial resistance: Ampicillin, 100 μg/mL
  Growth temperature: 30°C
  Growth strain: NEB Stable
  Copy number: Unknown
Gene/Insert
  Gene/Insert name: None
Resource information
  A portion of this plasmid was derived from a plasmid made by: The plasmids were generated using pro-code vectors received from Dr Brian Brown at Mount Sinai and we have their permission via email for these to be deposited.
Terms and licenses: Academic/Nonprofit Terms; Industry Terms: Not Available to Industry
Depositor comments: Any stbl competent cell strain can be used for growing this plasmid.
How to cite: pMIHP-12519 HAT.V5.NWS was a gift from Adrian Liston (Addgene plasmid # 241474 ; http://n2t.net/addgene:241474 ; RRID:Addgene_241474)
