[The description below was written by a language model from this plasmid's Addgene catalogue record and pLannotate feature annotations shown in this document.]
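Description:
pMIHP-12519 HAT.V5.NWS is an empty-backbone gammaretroviral transfer vector of the MSCV type. According to the record it was built from pMIGII by replacing the GFP reporter with a histone carrying epitope tags, and part of it derives from earlier "pro-code" vectors. The 6.4 kb plasmid replicates in E. coli from a high-copy ColE1/pUC-type origin and is selected with ampicillin through the bla gene and its promoter. Recombination-limiting host strains are recommended, as is usual for plasmids carrying two long terminal repeats. Short fragments of tet, lacZα, lacI, rop, bom and env are also annotated. These are non-functional remnants of the backbone's cloning history.

The viral cassette is bounded by murine embryonic stem cell virus 5' and 3' LTRs. The 5' LTR is followed by the MESV Ψ packaging signal and a truncated MMLV gag segment lacking its start codon, which supports encapsidation of the genomic RNA. Transcription comes from the 5' LTR, since no internal promoter is annotated. Downstream lies an EMCV IRES followed directly by the mouse histone H2B coding sequence (H2bc3). The catalogue lists HAT, V5 and NWS tags. The feature table does not annotate them individually, but the unannotated stretch after H2B is presumably where they sit. A gene of interest would be expected to go upstream of the IRES, as in the parental design, although the only annotated MCS fragment lies downstream of the reporter. The bicistronic transcript would then co-express that gene with a nuclear, histone-anchored epitope combination. This combination serves as a "Flow Code" protein barcode that antibody staining and flow cytometry can read, so differently transduced cell populations can be pooled and told apart. The depositor's note that it is to be used "with mRNAs" is not explained further in the record.
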