Features (pLannotate 1.2.2; 19 found; start..end, strand, type, name):
     32..233     -  CDS            TcR (fragment): tetracycline efflux protein; tet; confers resistance to tetracycline
    234..332     +  CDS            env (fragment): murine leukemia virus gPr80 envelope polyprotein precursor; env; proteolytically cleaved into gp70SU and p15TM subunits
    374..890     +  LTR            5' LTR: 5' long terminal repeat from murine embryonic stem cell virus
    954..1295    +  misc_feature   MESV Ψ: packaging signal of murine embryonic stem cell virus
   1362..1778    +  CDS            gag (truncated): truncated Moloney murine leukemia virus (MMLV) gag gene lacking the start codon
   1837..2397    +  misc_feature   IRES: internal ribosome entry site (IRES) of the encephalomyocarditis virus (EMCV)
   2400..2777    +  CDS            H2bc3: H2B1B_MOUSE - Also known as Hist1h2bb Experimental evidence at protein level: Swiss-Prot protein existence level 1. Core component of nucleosome. Nucleosomes wrap and compact DNA into chromatin, limiting DNA accessibility to the cellular machineries which require DNA as a template. Histones thereby play a central role in transcription regulation, DNA repair, DNA replication and chromosomal stability. DNA accessibility is regulated via a complex set of post-translational modifications of histones, also called histone code, and nucleosome remodeling. From Mus musculus (Mouse).
   3010..3040    +  misc_feature   MCS (fragment): pUC18/19 multiple cloning site
   3160..3674    +  LTR            3' LTR: 3' long terminal repeat from murine embryonic stem cell virus
   3836..3852    -  protein_bind   lac operator: The lac repressor binds to the lac operator to inhibit transcription in E. coli. This inhibition can be relieved by adding lactose or isopropyl-β-D-thiogalactopyranoside (IPTG). lac repressor encoded by lacI
   3860..3890    -  promoter       lac promoter: promoter for the E. coli lac operon
   3905..3926    -  protein_bind   CAP binding site: CAP binding activates transcription in the presence of cAMP. E. coli catabolite activator protein
   3939..4031    -  CDS            lacI (fragment): lac repressor; lacI; The lac repressor binds to the lac operator to inhibit transcription in E. coli. This inhibition can be relieved by adding lactose or isopropyl-β-D-thiogalactopyranoside (IPTG).
   4214..4802    -  rep_origin     ori: high-copy-number ColE1/pMB1/pBR322/pUC origin of replication
   4973..5833    -  CDS            AmpR: β-lactamase; bla; confers resistance to ampicillin, carbenicillin, and related antibiotics
   5834..5938    -  promoter       AmpR promoter: bla
   6033..6068    +  CDS            rop (fragment): Rop protein, which maintains plasmids at low copy number; rop
   6170..6269    +  misc_feature   bom (fragment): basis of mobility region from pBR322
   6275..32      -  CDS            lacZα (fragment) (across the origin): LacZα fragment of β-galactosidase; lacZ fragment
>Addgene plasmid #241474 | pMIHP-12519 HAT.V5.NWS | addgene full sequence | sequence record 481800 | Addgene NGS Result
TTTTCCCAGTCACGACGTTGTAAAACGACGGCGCAAGGAATGGTGCATGCAAGGAGATGGCGCCCAACAG
TCCCCCGGCCACGGGGCCTGCCACCATACCCACGCCGAAACAAGCGCTCATGAGCCCGAAGTGGCGAGCC
CGATCTTCCCCATCGGTGATGTCGGCGATATAGGCGCCAGCAACCGCACCTGTGGCGCCGGTGATGCCGG
CCACGATGCGTCCGGCGTAGAGGCGATTAGTCCAATTTGTTAAAGACAGGATATCAGTGGTCCAGGCTCT
AGTTTTGACTCAACAATATCACCAGCTGAAGCCTATAGAGTACGAGCCATAGATAAAATAAAAGATTTTA
TTTAGTCTCCAGAAAAAGGGGGGAATGAAAGACCCCACCTGTAGGTTTGGCAAGCTAGCTTAAGTAACGC
CATTTTGCAAGGCATGGAAAATACATAACTGAGAATAGAGAAGTTCAGATCAAGGTTAGGAACAGAGAGA
CAGCAGAATATGGGCCAAACAGGATATCTGTGGTAAGCAGTTCCTGCCCCGGCTCAGGGCCAAGAACAGA
TGGTCCCCAGATGCGGTCCCGCCCTCAGCAGTTTCTAGAGAACCATCAGATGTTTCCAGGGTGCCCCAAG
GACCTGAAATGACCCTGTGCCTTATTTGAACTAACCAATCAGTTCGCTTCTCGCTTCTGTTCGCGCGCTT
CTGCTCCCCGAGCTCAATAAAAGAGCCCACAACCCCTCACTCGGCGCGCCAGTCCTCCGATAGACTGCGT
CGCCCGGGTACCCGTATTCCCAATAAAGCCTCTTGCTGTTTGCATCCGAATCGTGGACTCGCTGATCCTT
GGGAGGGTCTCCTCAGATTGATTGACTGCCCACCTCGGGGGTCTTTCATTTGGAGGTTCCACCGAGATTT
GGAGACCCCTGCCCAGGGACCACCGACCCCCCCGCCGGGAGGTAAGCTGGCCAGCGGTCGTTTCGTGTCT
GTCTCTGTCTTTGTGCGTGTTTGTGCCGGCATCTAATGTTTGCGCCTGCGTCTGTACTAGTTAGCTAACT
AGCTCTGTATCTGGCGGACCCGTGGTGGAACTGACGAGTTCTGAACACCCGGCCGCAACCCTGGGAGACG
TCCCAGGGACTTTGGGGGCCGTTTTTGTGGCCCGACCTGAGGAAGGGAGTCGATGTGGAATCCGACCCCG
TCAGGATATGTGGTTCTGGTAGGAGACGAGAACCTAAAACAGTTCCCGCCTCCGTCTGAATTTTTGCTTT
CGGTTTGGAACCGAAGCCGCGCGTCTTGTCTGCTGCAGCGCTGCAGCATCGTTCTGTGTTGTCTCTGTCT
GACTGTGTTTCTGTATTTGTCTGAAAATTAGGGCCAGACTGTTACCACTCCCTTAAGTTTGACCTTAGGT
CACTGGAAAGATGTCGAGCGGATCGCTCACAACCAGTCGGTAGATGTCAAGAAGAGACGTTGGGTTACCT
TCTGCTCTGCAGAATGGCCAACCTTTAACGTCGGATGGCCGCGAGACGGCACCTTTAACCGAGACCTCAT
CACCCAGGTTAAGATCAAGGTCTTTTCACCTGGCCCGCATGGACACCCAGACCAGGTCCCCTACATCGTG
ACCTGGGAAGCCTTGGCTTTTGACCCCCCTCCCTGGGTCAAGCCCTTTGTACACCCTAAGCCTCCGCCTC
CTCTTCCTCCATCCGCCCCGTCTCTCCCCCTTGAACCTCCTCGTTCGACCCCGCCTCGATCCTCCCTTTA
TCCAGCCCTCACTCCTTCTCTAGGCGCCGGAATTCCGAACAGTCTTCCGTAATAGAAGACACAAGGCTCG
AGCGGGATCAATTCCGCCCCCCCCCTAACGTTACTGGCCGAAGCCGCTTGGAATAAGGCCGGTGTGCGTT
TGTCTATATGTTATTTTCCACCATATTGCCGTCTTTTGGCAATGTGAGGGCCCGGAAACCTGGCCCTGTC
TTCTTGACGAGCATTCCTAGGGGTCTTTCCCCTCTCGCCAAAGGAATGCAAGGTCTGTTGAATGTCGTGA
AGGAAGCAGTTCCTCTGGAAGCTTCTTGAAGACAAACAACGTCTGTAGCGACCCTTTGCAGGCAGCGGAA
CCCCCCACCTGGCGACAGGTGCCTCTGCGGCCAAAAGCCACGTGTATAAGATACACCTGCAAAGGCGGCA
CAACCCCAGTGCCACGTTGTGAGTTGGATAGTTGTGGAAAGAGTCAAATGGCTCTCCTCAAGCGTATTCA
ACAAGGGGCTGAAGGATGCCCAGAAGGTACCCCATTGTATGGGATCTGATCTGGGGCCTCGGTGCACATG
CTTTACATGTGTTTAGTCGAGGTTAAAAAAACGTCTAGGCCCCCCGAACCACGGGGACGTGGTTTTCCTT
TGAAAAACACGATAATACCATGCCAGAGCCTTCTAAGTCTGCACCAGCCCCTAAGAAGGGATCTAAGAAA
GCCATCTCTAAGGCGCAGAAGAAGGATGGCAAGAAGCGCAAGCGCAGCCGCAAGGAGAGCTATTCGGTGT
ACGTGTACAAGGTGCTGAAGCAAGTGCACCCCGACACCGGCATCTCCTCCAAGGCCATGGGCATCATGAA
CTCGTTCGTGAACGACATCTTCGAGCGCATCGCGAGCGAGGCGTCCCGCCTGGCGCATTACAACAAGCGC
TCGACCATCACGTCCCGGGAGATCCAGACGGCCGTGCGCCTGCTGCTGCCCGGGGAGCTGGCCAAGCACG
CCGTGTCGGAGGGCACTAAGGCCGTCACCAAGTACACCAGCTCCAAGGACCCACCGGTCGCCACCGGATC
CACGGTCGCCACCATGGGCAAGGACCACCTGATCCACAACGTGCACAAGGAGTTCCACGCCCACGCCCAC
AACAAGGGAGGAGGCGGGGGAGGGGGCAAACCAATTCCAAACCCACTGCTGGGACTGGATTCCACAGGAG
GAGGCGGGGGAGGGAACTGGTCCCACCCCCAATTCGAGAAAGGCATGCTGATGGTGTAAGCGGCCGCGAC
TCTAGAGTCGACCTGCAGGCATGCAAGCTTCAGGTAGCCGGCTAACGTTAACAACCGGTACCTCTAGAAC
TATAGCTAGCATGCGCAAATTTAAAGCGCTGATATCGATAAAATAAAAGATTTTATTTAGTCTCCAGAAA
AAGGGGGGAATGAAAGACCCCACCTGTAGGTTTGGCAAGCTAGCTTAAGTAACGCCATTTTGCAAGGCAT
GGAAAATACATAACTGAGAATAGAGAAGTTCAGATCAAGGTTAGGAACAGAGAGACAGCAGAATATGGGC
CAAACAGGATATCTGTGGTAAGCAGTTCCTGCCCCGGCTCAGGGCCAAGAACAGATGGTCCCCAGATGCG
GTCCCGCCCTCAGCAGTTTCTAGAGAACCATCAGATGTTTCCAGGGTGCCCCAAGGACCTGAAATGACCC
TGTGCCTTATTTGAACTAACCAATCAGTTCGCTTCTCGCTTCTGTTCGCGCGCTTCTGCTCCCCGAGCTC
AATAAAAGAGCCCACAACCCCTCACTCGGCGCGCCAGTCCTCCGATAGACTGCGTCGCCCGGGTACCCGT
GTATCCAATAAACCCTCTTGCAGTTGCATCCGACTTGTGGTCTCGCTGTTCCTTGGGAGGGTCTCCTCTG
AGTGATTGACTACCCGTCAGCGGGGGTCTTTCATGGGTAACAGTTTCTTGAAGTTGGAGAACAACATTCT
GAGGGTAGGAGTCGAATATTAAGTAATCCTGACTCAATTAGCCACTGTTTTGAATCCACATACTCCAATA
CTCCTGAAATAGTTCATTATGGACAGCGCAGAAAGAGCTGGGGAGAATTGTGAAATTGTTATCCGCTCAC
AATTCCACACAACATACGAGCCGGAAGCATAAAGTGTAAAGCCTGGGGTGCCTAATGAGTGAGCTAACTC
ACATTAATTGCGTTGCGCTCACTGCCCGCTTTCCAGTCGGGAAACCTGTCGTGCCAGCTGCATTAATGAA
TCGGCCAACGCGCGGGGAGAGGCGGTTTGCGTATTGGGCGCTCTTCCGCTTCCTCGCTCACTGACTCGCT
GCGCTCGGTCGTTCGGCTGCGGCGAGCGGTATCAGCTCACTCAAAGGCGGTAATACGGTTATCCACAGAA
TCAGGGGATAACGCAGGAAAGAACATGTGAGCAAAAGGCCAGCAAAAGGCCAGGAACCGTAAAAAGGCCG
CGTTGCTGGCGTTTTTCCATAGGCTCCGCCCCCCTGACGAGCATCACAAAAATCGACGCTCAAGTCAGAG
GTGGCGAAACCCGACAGGACTATAAAGATACCAGGCGTTTCCCCCTGGAAGCTCCCTCGTGCGCTCTCCT
GTTCCGACCCTGCCGCTTACCGGATACCTGTCCGCCTTTCTCCCTTCGGGAAGCGTGGCGCTTTCTCATA
GCTCACGCTGTAGGTATCTCAGTTCGGTGTAGGTCGTTCGCTCCAAGCTGGGCTGTGTGCACGAACCCCC
CGTTCAGCCCGACCGCTGCGCCTTATCCGGTAACTATCGTCTTGAGTCCAACCCGGTAAGACACGACTTA
TCGCCACTGGCAGCAGCCACTGGTAACAGGATTAGCAGAGCGAGGTATGTAGGCGGTGCTACAGAGTTCT
TGAAGTGGTGGCCTAACTACGGCTACACTAGAAGAACAGTATTTGGTATCTGCGCTCTGCTGAAGCCAGT
TACCTTCGGAAAAAGAGTTGGTAGCTCTTGATCCGGCAAACAAACCACCGCTGGTAGCGGTGGTTTTTTT
GTTTGCAAGCAGCAGATTACGCGCAGAAAAAAAGGATCTCAAGAAGATCCTTTGATCTTTTCTACGGGGT
CTGACGCTCAGTGGAACGAAAACTCACGTTAAGGGATTTTGGTCATGAGATTATCAAAAAGGATCTTCAC
CTAGATCCTTTTAAATTAAAAATGAAGTTTTAAATCAATCTAAAGTATATATGAGTAAACTTGGTCTGAC
AGTTACCAATGCTTAATCAGTGAGGCACCTATCTCAGCGATCTGTCTATTTCGTTCATCCATAGTTGCCT
GACTCCCCGTCGTGTAGATAACTACGATACGGGAGGGCTTACCATCTGGCCCCAGTGCTGCAATGATACC
GCGAGACCCACGCTCACCGGCTCCAGATTTATCAGCAATAAACCAGCCAGCCGGAAGGGCCGAGCGCAGA
AGTGGTCCTGCAACTTTATCCGCCTCCATCCAGTCTATTAATTGTTGCCGGGAAGCTAGAGTAAGTAGTT
CGCCAGTTAATAGTTTGCGCAACGTTGTTGCCATTGCTACAGGCATCGTGGTGTCACGCTCGTCGTTTGG
TATGGCTTCATTCAGCTCCGGTTCCCAACGATCAAGGCGAGTTACATGATCCCCCATGTTGTGCAAAAAA
GCGGTTAGCTCCTTCGGTCCTCCGATCGTTGTCAGAAGTAAGTTGGCCGCAGTGTTATCACTCATGGTTA
TGGCAGCACTGCATAATTCTCTTACTGTCATGCCATCCGTAAGATGCTTTTCTGTGACTGGTGAGTACTC
AACCAAGTCATTCTGAGAATAGTGTATGCGGCGACCGAGTTGCTCTTGCCCGGCGTCAATACGGGATAAT
ACCGCGCCACATAGCAGAACTTTAAAAGTGCTCATCATTGGAAAACGTTCTTCGGGGCGAAAACTCTCAA
GGATCTTACCGCTGTTGAGATCCAGTTCGATGTAACCCACTCGTGCACCCAACTGATCTTCAGCATCTTT
TACTTTCACCAGCGTTTCTGGGTGAGCAAAAACAGGAAGGCAAAATGCCGCAAAAAAGGGAATAAGGGCG
ACACGGAAATGTTGAATACTCATACTCTTCCTTTTTCAATATTATTGAAGCATTTATCAGGGTTATTGTC
TCATGAGCGGATACATATTTGAATGTATTTAGAAAAATAAACAAATAGGGGTTCCGCGCACATTTCCCCG
AAAAGTGCCACCTGACGTCTAAGAAACCATTATTATCATGACATTAACCTATAAAAATAGGCGTATCACG
AGGCCCTTTCGTCTCGCGCGTTTCGGTGATGACGGTGAAAACCTCTGACACATGCAGCTCCCGGAGACGG
TCACAGCTTGTCTGTAAGCGGATGCCGGGAGCAGACAAGCCCGTCAGGGCGCGTCAGCGGGTGTTGGCGG
GTGTCGGGGCTGGCTTAACTATGCGGCATCAGAGCAGATTGTACTGAGAGTGCACCATATGCGGTGTGAA
ATACCGCACAGATGCGTAAGGAGAAAATACCGCATCAGGCGCCATTCGCCATTCAGGCTGCGCAACTGTT
GGGAAGGGCGATCGGTGCGGGCCTCTTCGCTATTACGCCAGCTGGCGAAAGGGGGATGTGCTGCAAGGCG
ATTAAGTTGGGTAACGCCAGGG
